>Addgene plasmid #180459 | pTCF176 HLA-A*02:01 (CD8 mut) | addgene full sequence | sequence record 355125 | Addgene NGS Result
TGTGGCGCCGGTGATGCCGGCCACGATGCGTCCGGCGTAGAGGATCGAGATCTCGATCCCGCGAAATTAA
TACGACTCACTATAGGGGAATTGTGAGCGGATAACAATTCCCCTCTAGAAATAATTTTGTTTAACTTTAA
GAAGGAGATATACATATGGGCAGTCATAGCATGCGCTACTTCTTCACCAGCGTGAGTCGTCCTGGTCGTG
GCGAACCGCGCTTCATCGCCGTTGGTTACGTTGACGACACCCAATTCGTGCGCTTCGATAGCGACGCAGC
CAGTCAGCGTATGGAACCGCGCGCACCGTGGATCGAGCAGGAAGGTCCGGAGTACTGGGACGGCGAAACC
CGCAAGGTTAAAGCCCACAGCCAGACCCATCGTGTGGATCTGGGCACCCTGCGCGGCTACTACAACCAGA
GTGAGGCCGGCAGCCACACCGTGCAACGCATGTATGGCTGTGACGTGGGTAGCGACTGGCGCTTCCTGCG
TGGCTACCATCAGTACGCCTACGACGGCAAGGATTACATCGCCCTGAAAGAGGACTTACGCAGCTGGACA
GCAGCAGACATGGCCGCCCAGACCACCAAGCACAAATGGGAAGCAGCCCATGTGGCCGAGCAGCTGCGTG
CATATCTGGAGGGTACCTGCGTTGAGTGGCTGCGCCGCTACCTGGAGAACGGTAAGGAGACCCTGCAGCG
CACCGACGCACCGAAAACCCACATGACCCACCACGCCGTTAGCGATCACGAAGCCACACTGCGCTGCTGG
GCCCTGAGTTTCTACCCGGCCGAGATCACCCTGACCTGGCAACGTGACGGCGAGGACCAGACCCAGAAGG
CCGAACTGGTTGAGACACGCCCTGCCGGTGACGGCACATTTCAGAAATGGGCCGCCGTTGTGGTGCCGAG
CGGTCAAGAGCAGCGCTACACCTGCCACGTGCAGCATGAAGGCCTGCCGAAGCCTTTAACCCTGCGCTGG
GAGCCGGGATCCCTGCATCATATTCTGGATGCACAGAAAATGGTGTGGAATCATCGTTAAAAGCTTGCGG
CCGCACTCGAGCACCACCACCACCACCACTGAGATCCGGCTGCTAACAAAGCCCGAAAGGAAGCTGAGTT
GGCTGCTGCCACCGCTGAGCAATAACTAGCATAACCCCTTGGGGCCTCTAAACGGGTCTTGAGGGGTTTT
TTGCTGAAAGGAGGAACTATATCCGGATTGGCGAATGGG
[124 nt withheld, positions 1230-1353]
C
[91 nt withheld, positions 1355-1445]
A
[49 nt withheld, positions 1447-1495]
CCTTTGACGTTGGAGTCCACGTTCTTT
[37 nt withheld, positions 1523-1559]
ACCCTATCTCGGTCTATTCTTTTGATTTATAAGGGATTTTGCCGATTTCGGCCTATTGGTTAAAAAATGA
GCTGATTTAACAAAAATTTAACGCGAATTTTAACAAAATATTAACGCTTACAATTTAGGTGGCACTTTTC
GGGGAAATGTGCGCGGAACCCCTATTTGTTTATTTTTCTAAATACATTCAAATATGTATCCGCTCATGAA
TTAATTCTTAGAAAAACTCATCGAGCATCAAATGAAACTGCAATTTATTCATATCAGGATTATCAATACC
ATATTTTTGAAAAAGCCGTTTCTGTAATGAAGGAGAAAACTCACCGAGGCAGTTCCATAGGATGGCAAGA
TCCTGGTATCGGTCTGCGATTCCGACTCGTCCAACATCAATACAACCTATTAATTTCCCCTCGTCAAAAA
TAAGGTTATCAAGTGAGAAATCACCATGAGTGACGACTGAATCCGGTGAGAATGGCAAAAGTTTATGCAT
TTCTTTCCAGACTTGTTCAACAGGCCAGCCATTACGCTCGTCATCAAAATCACTCGCATCAACCAAACCG
TTATTCATTCGTGATTGCGCCTGAGCGAGACGAAATACGCGATCGCTGTTAAAAGGACAATTACAAACAG
GAATCGAATGCAACCGGCGCAGGAACACTGCCAGCGCATCAACAATATTTTCACCTGAATCAGGATATTC
TTCTAATACCTGGAATGCTGTTTTCCCGGGGATCGCAGTGGTGAGTAACCATGCATCATCAGGAGTACGG
ATAAAATGCTTGATGGTCGGAAGAGGCATAAATTCCGTCAGCCAGTTTAGTCTGACCATCTCATCTGTAA
CATCATTGGCAACGCTACCTTTGCCATGTTTCAGAAACAACTCTGGCGCATCGGGCTTCCCATACAATCG
ATAGATTGTCGCACCTGATTGCCCGACATTATCGCGAGCCCATTTATACCCATATAAATCAGCATCCATG
TTGGAATTTAATCGCGGCCTAGAGCAAGACGTTTCCCGTTGAATATGGCTCATAACACCCCTTGTATTAC
TGTTTATGTAAGCAGACAGTTTTATTGTTCATGACCAAAATCCCTTAACGTGAGTTTTCGTTCCACTGAG
CGTCAGACCCCGTAGAAAAGATCAAAGGATCTTCTTGAGATCCTTTTTTTCTGCGCGTAATCTGCTGCTT
GCAAACAAAAAAACCACCGCTACCAGCGGTGGTTTGTTTGCCGGATCAAGAGCTACCAACTCTTTTTCCG
AAGGTAACTGGCTTCAGCAGAGCGCAGATACCAAATACTGTCCTTCTAGTGTAGCCGTAGTTAGGCCACC
ACTTCAAGAACTCTGTAGCACCGCCTACATACCTCGCTCTGCTAATCCTGTTACCAGTGGCTGCTGCCAG
TGGCGATAAGTCGTGTCTTACCGGGTTGGACTCAAGACGATAGTTACCGGATAAGGCGCAGCGGTCGGGC
TGAACGGGGGGTTCGTGCACACAGCCCAGCTTGGAGCGAACGACCTACACCGAACTGAGATACCTACAGC
GTGAGCTATGAGAAAGCGCCACGCTTCCCGAAGGGAGAAAGGCGGACAGGTATCCGGTAAGCGGCAGGGT
CGGAACAGGAGAGCGCACGAGGGAGCTTCCAGGGGGAAACGCCTGGTATCTTTATAGTCCTGTCGGGTTT
CGCCACCTCTGACTTGAGCGTCGATTTTTGTGATGCTCGTCAGGGGGGCGGAGCCTATGGAAAAACGCCA
GCAACGCGGCCTTTTTACGGTTCCTGGCCTTTTGCTGGCCTTTTGCTCACATGTTCTTTCCTGCGTTATC
CCCTGATTCTGTGGATAACCGTATTACCGCCTTTGAGTGAGCTGATACCGCTCGCCGCAGCCGAACGACC
GAGCGCAGCGAGTCAGTGAGCGAGGAAGCGGAAGAGCGCCTGATGCGGTATTTTCTCCTTACGCATCTGT
GCGGTATTTCACACCGCAATGGTGCACTCTCAGTACAATCTGCTCTGATGCCGCATAGTTAAGCCAGTAT
ACACTCCGCTATCGCTACGTGACTGGGTCATGGCTGCGCCCCGACACCCGCCAACACCCGCTGACGCGCC
CTGACGGGCTTGTCTGCTCCCGGCATCCGCTTACAGACAAGCTGTGACCGTCTCCGGGAGCTGCATGTGT
CAGAGGTTTTCACCGTCATCACCGAAACGCGCGAGGCAGCTGCGGTAAAGCTCATCAGCGTGGTCGTGAA
GCGATTCACAGATGTCTGCCTGTTCATCCGCGTCCAGCTCGTTGAGTTTCTCCAGAAGCGTTAATGTCTG
GCTTCTGATAAAGCGGGCCATGTTAAGGGCGGTTTTTTCCTGTTTGGTCACTGATGCCTCCGTGTAAGGG
GGATTTCTGTTCATGGGGGTAATGATACCGATGAAACGAGAGAGGATGCTCACGATACGGGTTACTGATG
ATGAACATGCCCGGTTACTGGAACGTTGTGAGGGTAAACAACTGGCGGTATGGATGCGGCGGGACCAGAG
AAAAATCACTCAGGGTCAATGCCAGCGCTTCGTTAATACAGATGTAGGTGTTCCACAGGGTAGCCAGCAG
CATCCTGCGATGCAGATCCGGAACATAATGGTGCAGGGCGCTGACTTCCGCGTTTCCAGACTTTACGAAA
CACGGAAACCGAAGACCATTCATGTTGTTGCTCAGGTCGCAGACGTTTTGCAGCAGCAGTCGCTTCACGT
TCGCTCGCGTATCGGTGATTCATTCTGCTAACCAGTAAGGCAACCCCGCCAGCCTAGCCGGGTCCTCAAC
GACAGGAGCACGATCATGCGCACCCGTGGGGCCGCCATGCCGGCGATAATGGCCTGCTTCTCGCCGAAAC
GTTTGGTGGCGGGACCAGTGACGAAGGCTTGAGCGAGGGCGTGCAAGATTCCGAATACCGCAAGCGACAG
GCCGATCATCGTCGCGCTCCAGCGAAAGCGGTCCTCGCCGAAAATGACCCAGAGCGCTGCCGGCACCTGT
CCTACGAGTTGCATGATAAAGAAGACAGTCATAAGTGCGGCGACGATAGTCATGCCCCGCGCCCACCGGA
AGGAGCTGACTGGGTTGAAGGCTCTCAAGGGCATCGGTCGAGATCCCGGTGCCTAATGAGTGAGCTAACT
TACATTAATTGCGTTGCGCTCACTGCCCGCTTTCCAGTCGGGAAACCTGTCGTGCCAGCTGCATTAATGA
ATCGGCCAACGCGCGGGGAGAGGCGGTTTGCGTATTGGGCGCCAGGGTGGTTTTTCTTTTCACCAGTGAG
ACGGGCAACAGCTGATTGCCCTTCACCGCCTGGCCCTGAGAGAGTTGCAGCAAGCGGTCCACGCTGGTTT
GCCCCAGCAGGCGAAAATCCTGTTTGATGGTGGTTAACGGCGGGATATAACATGAGCTGTCTTCGGTATC
GTCGTATCCCACTACCGAGATATCCGCACCAACGCGCAGCCCGGACTCGGTAATGGCGCGCATTGCGCCC
AGCGCCATCTGATCGTTGGCAACCAGCATCGCAGTGGGAACGATGCCCTCATTCAGCATTTGCATGGTTT
GTTGAAAACCGGACATGGCACTCCAGTCGCCTTCCCGTTCCGCTATCGGCTGAATTTGATTGCGAGTGAG
ATATTTATGCCAGCCAGCCAGACGCAGACGCGCCGAGACAGAACTTAATGGGCCCGCTAACAGCGCGATT
TGCTGGTGACCCAATGCGACCAGATGCTCCACGCCCAGTCGCGTACCGTCTTCATGGGAGAAAATAATAC
TGTTGATGGGTGTCTGGTCAGAGACATCAAGAAATAACGCCGGAACATTAGTGCAGGCAGCTTCCACAGC
AATGGCATCCTGGTCATCCAGCGGATAGTTAATGATCAGCCCACTGACGCGTTGCGCGAGAAGATTGTGC
ACCGCCGCTTTACAGGCTTCGACGCCGCTTCGTTCTACCATCGACACCACCACGCTGGCACCCAGTTGAT
CGGCGCGAGATTTAATCGCCGCGACAATTTGCGACGGCGCGTGCAGGGCCAGACTGGAGGTGGCAACGCC
AATCAGCAACGACTGTTTGCCCGCCAGTTGTTGTGCCACGCGGTTGGGAATGTAATTCAGCTCCGCCATC
GCCGCTTCCACTTTTTCCCGCGTTTTCGCAGAAACGTGGCTGGCCTGGTTCACCACGCGGGAAACGGTCT
GATAAGAGACACCGGCATACTCTGCGACATCGTATAACGTTACTGGTTTCACATTCACCACCCTGAATTG
ACTCTCTTCCGGGCGCTATCATGCCATACCGCGAAAGGTTTTGCGCCATTCGATGGTGTCCGGGATCTCG
ACGCTCTCCCTTATGCGACTCCTGCATTAGGAAGCAGCCCAGTAGTAGGTTGAGGCCGTTGAGCACCGCC
GCCGCAAGGAATGGTGCATGCAAGGAGATGGCGCCCAACAGTCCCCCGGCCACGGGGCCTGCCACCATAC
CCACGCCGAAACAAGCGCTCATGAGCCCGAAGTGGCGAGCCCGATCTTCCCCATCGGTGATGTCGGCGAT
ATAGGCGCCAGCAACCGCACC
Features (pLannotate 1.2.2; 19 found; start..end, strand, type, name):
     68..86      +  promoter       T7 promoter: promoter for bacteriophage T7 RNA polymerase
     87..111     +  protein_bind   lac operator: The lac repressor binds to the lac operator to inhibit transcription in E. coli. This inhibition can be relieved by adding lactose or isopropyl-β-D-thiogalactopyranoside (IPTG). lac repressor encoded by lacI
    126..148     +  RBS            RBS: efficient ribosome binding site from bacteriophage T7 gene 10 (Olins and Rangwala, 1989)
    159..983     +  CDS            HLA-A (fragment): HLAA_HUMAN - Also known as HLAA. Experimental evidence at protein level: Swiss-Prot protein existence level 1. Allele A*74:01: Presents immunodominant HIV-1 epitopes derived from gag-pol (GQMVHQAISPR, QIYPGIKVR) and rev (RQIHSISER), carrying an aliphatic residue at position 2 and Arg anchor residue at the C-terminus. May contribute to viral load control in chronic HIV-1 infection. From Homo sapiens (Human).
   1062..1079    +  CDS            9xHis (fragment): 9xHis affinity tag
   1089..1138    +  CDS            SET1 (fragment): solubility-enhancement tag derived from T7 phage gene 10B
   1146..1193    +  terminator     T7 terminator: transcription terminator for bacteriophage T7 RNA polymerase
   1230..1658    +  rep_origin     f1 ori (sequence partly withheld): f1 bacteriophage origin of replication; arrow indicates direction of (+) strand synthesis
   1711..1768    +  promoter       AmpR promoter (fragment): bla
   1777..2592    -  CDS            KanR: aminoglycoside phosphotransferase; aph(3')-Ia; confers resistance to kanamycin in bacteria or G418 (Geneticin®) in eukaryotes
   2714..3302    +  rep_origin     ori: high-copy-number ColE1/pMB1/pBR322/pUC origin of replication
   3488..3627    -  misc_feature   bom: basis of mobility region from pBR322
   3729..3920    -  CDS            rop: Rop protein, which maintains plasmids at low copy number; rop
   3937..4317    +  CDS            YPB1_ECOLX: Protein predicted: Swiss-Prot protein existence level 4. From Escherichia coli.
   4389..4680    -  CDS            TcR (fragment): tetracycline efflux protein; tet; confers resistance to tetracycline
   4695..4716    -  protein_bind   CAP binding site: CAP binding activates transcription in the presence of cAMP. E. coli catabolite activator protein
   4729..5811    -  CDS            lacI: lac repressor; lacI; The lac repressor binds to the lac operator to inhibit transcription in E. coli. This inhibition can be relieved by adding lactose or isopropyl-β-D-thiogalactopyranoside (IPTG).
   5812..5889    -  promoter       lacI promoter: lacI
   5897..46      -  CDS            TcR (fragment) (across the origin): tetracycline efflux protein; tet; confers resistance to tetracycline
