>Addgene plasmid #180459 | pTCF176 HLA-A*02:01 (CD8 mut) | depositor full sequence | sequence record 357358 | pTCF176 HLA-A*02:01 (CD8 mut) sequence 6134 bps
TGTGGCGCCGGTGATGCCGGCCACGATGCGTCCGGCGTAGAGGATCGAGATCTCGATCCCGCGAAATTAA
TACGACTCACTATAGGGGAATTGTGAGCGGATAACAATTCCCCTCTAGAAATAATTTTGTTTAACTTTAA
GAAGGAGATATACATATGGGCAGTCATAGCATGCGCTACTTCTTCACCAGCGTGAGTCGTCCTGGTCGTG
GCGAACCGCGCTTCATCGCCGTTGGTTACGTTGACGACACCCAATTCGTGCGCTTCGATAGCGACGCAGC
CAGTCAGCGTATGGAACCGCGCGCACCGTGGATCGAGCAGGAAGGTCCGGAGTACTGGGACGGCGAAACC
CGCAAGGTTAAAGCCCACAGCCAGACCCATCGTGTGGATCTGGGCACCCTGCGCGGCTACTACAACCAGA
GTGAGGCCGGCAGCCACACCGTGCAACGCATGTATGGCTGTGACGTGGGTAGCGACTGGCGCTTCCTGCG
TGGCTACCATCAGTACGCCTACGACGGCAAGGATTACATCGCCCTGAAAGAGGACTTACGCAGCTGGACA
GCAGCAGACATGGCCGCCCAGACCACCAAGCACAAATGGGAAGCAGCCCATGTGGCCGAGCAGCTGCGTG
CATATCTGGAGGGTACCTGCGTTGAGTGGCTGCGCCGCTACCTGGAGAACGGTAAGGAGACCCTGCAGCG
CACCGACGCACCGAAAACCCACATGACCCACCACGCCGTTAGCGATCACGAAGCCACACTGCGCTGCTGG
GCCCTGAGTTTCTACCCGGCCGAGATCACCCTGACCTGGCAACGTGACGGCGAGGACCAGACCCAGAAGG
CCGAACTGGTTGAGACACGCCCTGCCGGTGACGGCACATTTCAGAAATGGGCCGCCGTTGTGGTGCCGAG
CGGTCAAGAGCAGCGCTACACCTGCCACGTGCAGCATGAAGGCCTGCCGAAGCCTTTAACCCTGCGCTGG
GAGCCGGGATCCCTGCATCATATTCTGGATGCACAGAAAATGGTGTGGAATCATCGTTAAAAGCTTGCGG
CCGCACTCGAGCACCACCACCACCACCACTGAGATCCGGCTGCTAACAAAGCCCGAAAGGAAGCTGAGTT
GGCTGCTGCCACCGCTGAGCAATAACTAGCATAACCCCTTGGGGCCTCTAAACGGGTCTTGAGGGGTTTT
TTGCTGAAAGGAGGAACTATATCCGGATTGGCGAATGGG
[124 nt withheld, positions 1230-1353]
C
[91 nt withheld, positions 1355-1445]
A
[49 nt withheld, positions 1447-1495]
CCTTTGACGTTGGAGTCCACGTTCTTT
[37 nt withheld, positions 1523-1559]
ACCCTATCTCGGTCTATTCTTTTGATTTATAAGGGATTTTGCCGATTTCGGCCTATTGGTTAAAAAATGA
GCTGATTTAACAAAAATTTAACGCGAATTTTAACAAAATATTAACGTTTACAATTTCAGGTGGCACTTTT
CGGGGAAATGTGCGCGGAACCCCTATTTGTTTATTTTTCTAAATACATTCAAATATGTATCCGCTCATGA
ATTAATTCTTAGAAAAACTCATCGAGCATCAAATGAAACTGCAATTTATTCATATCAGGATTATCAATAC
CATATTTTTGAAAAAGCCGTTTCTGTAATGAAGGAGAAAACTCACCGAGGCAGTTCCATAGGATGGCAAG
ATCCTGGTATCGGTCTGCGATTCCGACTCGTCCAACATCAATACAACCTATTAATTTCCCCTCGTCAAAA
ATAAGGTTATCAAGTGAGAAATCACCATGAGTGACGACTGAATCCGGTGAGAATGGCAAAAGTTTATGCA
TTTCTTTCCAGACTTGTTCAACAGGCCAGCCATTACGCTCGTCATCAAAATCACTCGCATCAACCAAACC
GTTATTCATTCGTGATTGCGCCTGAGCGAGACGAAATACGCGATCGCTGTTAAAAGGACAATTACAAACA
GGAATCGAATGCAACCGGCGCAGGAACACTGCCAGCGCATCAACAATATTTTCACCTGAATCAGGATATT
CTTCTAATACCTGGAATGCTGTTTTCCCGGGGATCGCAGTGGTGAGTAACCATGCATCATCAGGAGTACG
GATAAAATGCTTGATGGTCGGAAGAGGCATAAATTCCGTCAGCCAGTTTAGTCTGACCATCTCATCTGTA
ACATCATTGGCAACGCTACCTTTGCCATGTTTCAGAAACAACTCTGGCGCATCGGGCTTCCCATACAATC
GATAGATTGTCGCACCTGATTGCCCGACATTATCGCGAGCCCATTTATACCCATATAAATCAGCATCCAT
GTTGGAATTTAATCGCGGCCTAGAGCAAGACGTTTCCCGTTGAATATGGCTCATAACACCCCTTGTATTA
CTGTTTATGTAAGCAGACAGTTTTATTGTTCATGACCAAAATCCCTTAACGTGAGTTTTCGTTCCACTGA
GCGTCAGACCCCGTAGAAAAGATCAAAGGATCTTCTTGAGATCCTTTTTTTCTGCGCGTAATCTGCTGCT
TGCAAACAAAAAAACCACCGCTACCAGCGGTGGTTTGTTTGCCGGATCAAGAGCTACCAACTCTTTTTCC
GAAGGTAACTGGCTTCAGCAGAGCGCAGATACCAAATACTGTCCTTCTAGTGTAGCCGTAGTTAGGCCAC
CACTTCAAGAACTCTGTAGCACCGCCTACATACCTCGCTCTGCTAATCCTGTTACCAGTGGCTGCTGCCA
GTGGCGATAAGTCGTGTCTTACCGGGTTGGACTCAAGACGATAGTTACCGGATAAGGCGCAGCGGTCGGG
CTGAACGGGGGGTTCGTGCACACAGCCCAGCTTGGAGCGAACGACCTACACCGAACTGAGATACCTACAG
CGTGAGCTATGAGAAAGCGCCACGCTTCCCGAAGGGAGAAAGGCGGACAGGTATCCGGTAAGCGGCAGGG
TCGGAACAGGAGAGCGCACGAGGGAGCTTCCAGGGGGAAACGCCTGGTATCTTTATAGTCCTGTCGGGTT
TCGCCACCTCTGACTTGAGCGTCGATTTTTGTGATGCTCGTCAGGGGGGCGGAGCCTATGGAAAAACGCC
AGCAACGCGGCCTTTTTACGGTTCCTGGCCTTTTGCTGGCCTTTTGCTCACATGTTCTTTCCTGCGTTAT
CCCCTGATTCTGTGGATAACCGTATTACCGCCTTTGAGTGAGCTGATACCGCTCGCCGCAGCCGAACGAC
CGAGCGCAGCGAGTCAGTGAGCGAGGAAGCGGAAGAGCGCCTGATGCGGTATTTTCTCCTTACGCATCTG
TGCGGTATTTCACACCGCATATATGGTGCACTCTCAGTACAATCTGCTCTGATGCCGCATAGTTAAGCCA
GTATACACTCCGCTATCGCTACGTGACTGGGTCATGGCTGCGCCCCGACACCCGCCAACACCCGCTGACG
CGCCCTGACGGGCTTGTCTGCTCCCGGCATCCGCTTACAGACAAGCTGTGACCGTCTCCGGGAGCTGCAT
GTGTCAGAGGTTTTCACCGTCATCACCGAAACGCGCGAGGCAGCTGCGGTAAAGCTCATCAGCGTGGTCG
TGAAGCGATTCACAGATGTCTGCCTGTTCATCCGCGTCCAGCTCGTTGAGTTTCTCCAGAAGCGTTAATG
TCTGGCTTCTGATAAAGCGGGCCATGTTAAGGGCGGTTTTTTCCTGTTTGGTCACTGATGCCTCCGTGTA
AGGGGGATTTCTGTTCATGGGGGTAATGATACCGATGAAACGAGAGAGGATGCTCACGATACGGGTTACT
GATGATGAACATGCCCGGTTACTGGAACGTTGTGAGGGTAAACAACTGGCGGTATGGATGCGGCGGGACC
AGAGAAAAATCACTCAGGGTCAATGCCAGCGCTTCGTTAATACAGATGTAGGTGTTCCACAGGGTAGCCA
GCAGCATCCTGCGATGCAGATCCGGAACATAATGGTGCAGGGCGCTGACTTCCGCGTTTCCAGACTTTAC
GAAACACGGAAACCGAAGACCATTCATGTTGTTGCTCAGGTCGCAGACGTTTTGCAGCAGCAGTCGCTTC
ACGTTCGCTCGCGTATCGGTGATTCATTCTGCTAACCAGTAAGGCAACCCCGCCAGCCTAGCCGGGTCCT
CAACGACAGGAGCACGATCATGCGCACCCGTGGGGCCGCCATGCCGGCGATAATGGCCTGCTTCTCGCCG
AAACGTTTGGTGGCGGGACCAGTGACGAAGGCTTGAGCGAGGGCGTGCAAGATTCCGAATACCGCAAGCG
ACAGGCCGATCATCGTCGCGCTCCAGCGAAAGCGGTCCTCGCCGAAAATGACCCAGAGCGCTGCCGGCAC
CTGTCCTACGAGTTGCATGATAAAGAAGACAGTCATAAGTGCGGCGACGATAGTCATGCCCCGCGCCCAC
CGGAAGGAGCTGACTGGGTTGAAGGCTCTCAAGGGCATCGGTCGAGATCCCGGTGCCTAATGAGTGAGCT
AACTTACATTAATTGCGTTGCGCTCACTGCCCGCTTTCCAGTCGGGAAACCTGTCGTGCCAGCTGCATTA
ATGAATCGGCCAACGCGCGGGGAGAGGCGGTTTGCGTATTGGGCGCCAGGGTGGTTTTTCTTTTCACCAG
TGAGACGGGCAACAGCTGATTGCCCTTCACCGCCTGGCCCTGAGAGAGTTGCAGCAAGCGGTCCACGCTG
GTTTGCCCCAGCAGGCGAAAATCCTGTTTGATGGTGGTTAACGGCGGGATATAACATGAGCTGTCTTCGG
TATCGTCGTATCCCACTACCGAGATATCCGCACCAACGCGCAGCCCGGACTCGGTAATGGCGCGCATTGC
GCCCAGCGCCATCTGATCGTTGGCAACCAGCATCGCAGTGGGAACGATGCCCTCATTCAGCATTTGCATG
GTTTGTTGAAAACCGGACATGGCACTCCAGTCGCCTTCCCGTTCCGCTATCGGCTGAATTTGATTGCGAG
TGAGATATTTATGCCAGCCAGCCAGACGCAGACGCGCCGAGACAGAACTTAATGGGCCCGCTAACAGCGC
GATTTGCTGGTGACCCAATGCGACCAGATGCTCCACGCCCAGTCGCGTACCGTCTTCATGGGAGAAAATA
ATACTGTTGATGGGTGTCTGGTCAGAGACATCAAGAAATAACGCCGGAACATTAGTGCAGGCAGCTTCCA
CAGCAATGGCATCCTGGTCATCCAGCGGATAGTTAATGATCAGCCCACTGACGCGTTGCGCGAGAAGATT
GTGCACCGCCGCTTTACAGGCTTCGACGCCGCTTCGTTCTACCATCGACACCACCACGCTGGCACCCAGT
TGATCGGCGCGAGATTTAATCGCCGCGACAATTTGCGACGGCGCGTGCAGGGCCAGACTGGAGGTGGCAA
CGCCAATCAGCAACGACTGTTTGCCCGCCAGTTGTTGTGCCACGCGGTTGGGAATGTAATTCAGCTCCGC
CATCGCCGCTTCCACTTTTTCCCGCGTTTTCGCAGAAACGTGGCTGGCCTGGTTCACCACGCGGGAAACG
GTCTGATAAGAGACACCGGCATACTCTGCGACATCGTATAACGTTACTGGTTTCACATTCACCACCCTGA
ATTGACTCTCTTCCGGGCGCTATCATGCCATACCGCGAAAGGTTTTGCGCCATTCGATGGTGTCCGGGAT
CTCGACGCTCTCCCTTATGCGACTCCTGCATTAGGAAGCAGCCCAGTAGTAGGTTGAGGCCGTTGAGCAC
CGCCGCCGCAAGGAATGGTGCATGCAAGGAGATGGCGCCCAACAGTCCCCCGGCCACGGGGCCTGCCACC
ATACCCACGCCGAAACAAGCGCTCATGAGCCCGAAGTGGCGAGCCCGATCTTCCCCATCGGTGATGTCGG
CGATATAGGCGCCAGCAACCGCACC
Features (pLannotate 1.2.2; 19 found; start..end, strand, type, name):
     68..86      +  promoter       T7 promoter: promoter for bacteriophage T7 RNA polymerase
     87..111     +  protein_bind   lac operator: The lac repressor binds to the lac operator to inhibit transcription in E. coli. This inhibition can be relieved by adding lactose or isopropyl-β-D-thiogalactopyranoside (IPTG). lac repressor encoded by lacI
    126..148     +  RBS            RBS: efficient ribosome binding site from bacteriophage T7 gene 10 (Olins and Rangwala, 1989)
    159..983     +  CDS            HLA-A (fragment): HLAA_HUMAN - Also known as HLAA. Experimental evidence at protein level: Swiss-Prot protein existence level 1. Allele A*74:01: Presents immunodominant HIV-1 epitopes derived from gag-pol (GQMVHQAISPR, QIYPGIKVR) and rev (RQIHSISER), carrying an aliphatic residue at position 2 and Arg anchor residue at the C-terminus. May contribute to viral load control in chronic HIV-1 infection. From Homo sapiens (Human).
   1062..1079    +  CDS            9xHis (fragment): 9xHis affinity tag
   1089..1138    +  CDS            SET1 (fragment): solubility-enhancement tag derived from T7 phage gene 10B
   1146..1193    +  terminator     T7 terminator: transcription terminator for bacteriophage T7 RNA polymerase
   1230..1685    +  rep_origin     f1 ori (sequence partly withheld): f1 bacteriophage origin of replication; arrow indicates direction of (+) strand synthesis
   1712..1769    +  promoter       AmpR promoter (fragment): bla
   1778..2593    -  CDS            KanR: aminoglycoside phosphotransferase; aph(3')-Ia; confers resistance to kanamycin in bacteria or G418 (Geneticin®) in eukaryotes
   2715..3303    +  rep_origin     ori: high-copy-number ColE1/pMB1/pBR322/pUC origin of replication
   3489..3631    -  misc_feature   bom: basis of mobility region from pBR322
   3733..3924    -  CDS            rop: Rop protein, which maintains plasmids at low copy number; rop
   3941..4321    +  CDS            YPB1_ECOLX: Protein predicted: Swiss-Prot protein existence level 4. From Escherichia coli.
   4393..4684    -  CDS            TcR (fragment): tetracycline efflux protein; tet; confers resistance to tetracycline
   4699..4720    -  protein_bind   CAP binding site: CAP binding activates transcription in the presence of cAMP. E. coli catabolite activator protein
   4733..5815    -  CDS            lacI: lac repressor; lacI; The lac repressor binds to the lac operator to inhibit transcription in E. coli. This inhibition can be relieved by adding lactose or isopropyl-β-D-thiogalactopyranoside (IPTG).
   5816..5893    -  promoter       lacI promoter: lacI
   5901..46      -  CDS            TcR (fragment) (across the origin): tetracycline efflux protein; tet; confers resistance to tetracycline
