[The description below was written by a language model from this plasmid's Addgene catalogue record and pLannotate feature annotations shown in this document.]
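Description:
pTCF176 HLA-A*02:01 (CD8 mut) is a bacterial expression plasmid built on the Novagen pET24a+ backbone for producing the soluble extracellular portion of the human MHC class I heavy chain HLA-A*02:01 in E. coli. It is maintained under kanamycin selection (aph(3')-Ia) and replicates from a pBR322-type ColE1 origin accompanied by bom and rop, consistent with its low-copy listing. An f1 origin is also present, along with short tetracycline-resistance remnants that are backbone relics rather than functional markers. Two full-length sequence records (about 6.1 kb each, differing by only a few bases) give essentially identical annotations.

The insert is a synthetic, E. coli codon-optimised cDNA placed behind the T7 promoter, lac operator and T7 gene 10 ribosome binding site, and followed by the T7 terminator. The plasmid-borne lacI keeps the cassette repressed until IPTG induction in a host supplying T7 RNA polymerase; the depositor recommends BL21(DE3). The transmembrane domain has been replaced by a C-terminal enzymatic biotinylation site (BSP41), which allows site-specific biotinylation of the protein. The D227K and T228A substitutions abolish CD8 binding. The annotation tool labels the coding region only as an HLA-A fragment, and its text about another allele is generic database wording. Short His-tag and T7 gene 10-derived matches lie downstream of the annotated HLA-A region, but the record does not indicate that they are translated as part of the product.

According to the depositor's comments, the protein is used to visualise antigen-specific T cells. The CD8-null mutations make that staining independent of the CD8 co-receptor.
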