Addgene plasmid #180459: pTCF176 HLA-A*02:01 (CD8 mut)
Purpose: E. coli expression of soluble MHC protein
Depositing lab: John Altman. Depositing organization: Emory University.
Backbone
  Vector backbone: pET24a+
  Backbone manufacturer: Novagen
  Vector type: Bacterial Expression
Growth in bacteria
  Bacterial resistance: Kanamycin, 50 μg/mL
  Growth temperature: 37°C
  Growth strain: DH5alpha
  Copy number: Low Copy
Gene/Insert
  Gene/Insert name: HLA-A*02:01 (CD8 mut)
  Species: H. sapiens (human)
  Mutation: D227K, T228A, replacement of transmembrane domain with enzymatic biotinylation site
  Tag / fusion protein: BSP41 (C terminal on insert)
  Cloning method: Restriction Enzyme; 5′ cloning site Unknown (unknown if destroyed)
Resource information
  A portion of this plasmid was derived from a plasmid made by: synthetic cDNA, E. coli optimized
Terms and licenses: Academic/Nonprofit Terms; Industry Terms: Not Available to Industry
Depositor comments: Mutation prevents binding of CD8 (Purbhoo et al. (2001) J. Biol. Chem. doi.org/10.1074/jbc.M102498200) See https://www.ebi.ac.uk/ipd/imgt/hla/alleles/allele/?accession=HLA00005 for allele sequence data. For detailed protocols of expression, purification and use to visualize antigen-specific T cells, please refer to Altman and Davis (2016) Curr. Protoc. Immunol. doi.org/10.1002/cpim.14. We recommend the E. coli BL21(DE3) strain for expression.
How to cite: pTCF176 HLA-A*02:01 (CD8 mut) was a gift from John Altman (Addgene plasmid # 180459 ; http://n2t.net/addgene:180459 ; RRID:Addgene_180459)
